>Addgene plasmid #36750 | TAL2324 | depositor partial sequence | sequence record 45943 | TAL2324 sequence 1640 bps
GAACCTGACCCCAGACCAGGTAGTCGCAATCGCGTCGAACATTGGGGGAAAGCAAGCCCTGGAAACCGTG
CAAAGGTTGTTGCCGGTCCTTTGTCAAGACCACGGCCTTACACCGGAGCAAGTCGTGGCCATTGCAAATA
ATAACGGTGGCAAACAGGCTCTTGAGACGGTTCAGAGACTTCTCCCAGTTCTCTGTCAAGCCCACGGGCT
GACTCCCGATCAAGTTGTAGCGATTGCGAATAACAATGGAGGGAAACAAGCATTGGAGACTGTCCAACGG
CTCCTTCCCGTGTTGTGTCAAGCCCACGGTTTGACGCCTGCACAAGTGGTCGCCATCGCCAACAACAACG
GCGGTAAGCAGGCGCTGGAAACAGTACAGCGCCTGCTGCCTGTACTGTGCCAGGATCATGGACTGACCCC
AGACCAGGTAGTCGCAATCGCGTCAAACGGAGGGGGAAAGCAAGCCCTGGAAACCGTGCAAAGGTTGTTG
CCGGTCCTTTGTCAAGACCACGGCCTTACACCGGAGCAAGTCGTGGCCATTGCATCCCACGACGGTGGCA
AACAGGCTCTTGAGACGGTTCAGAGACTTCTCCCAGTTCTCTGTCAAGCCCACGGGCTGACTCCCGATCA
AGTTGTAGCGATTGCGTCGCATGACGGAGGGAAACAAGCATTGGAGACTGTCCAACGGCTCCTTCCCGTG
TTGTGTCAAGCCCACGGTTTGACGCCTGCACAAGTGGTCGCCATCGCCAGCCATGATGGCGGTAAGCAGG
CGCTGGAAACAGTACAGCGCCTGCTGCCTGTACTGTGCCAGGATCATGGACTGACCCCAGACCAGGTAGT
CGCAATCGCGTCACATGACGGGGGAAAGCAAGCCCTGGAAACCGTGCAAAGGTTGTTGCCGGTCCTTTGT
CAAGACCACGGCCTTACACCGGAGCAAGTCGTGGCCATTGCAAATAATAACGGTGGCAAACAGGCTCTTG
AGACGGTTCAGAGACTTCTCCCAGTTCTCTGTCAAGCCCACGGGCTGACTCCCGATCAAGTTGTAGCGAT
TGCGAATAACAATGGAGGGAAACAAGCATTGGAGACTGTCCAACGGCTCCTTCCCGTGTTGTGTCAAGCC
CACGGTTTGACGCCTGCACAAGTGGTCGCCATCGCCAGCCATGATGGCGGTAAGCAGGCGCTGGAAACAG
TACAGCGCCTGCTGCCTGTACTGTGCCAGGATCATGGACTGACCCCAGACCAGGTAGTCGCAATCGCGAA
CAATAATGGGGGAAAGCAAGCCCTGGAAACCGTGCAAAGGTTGTTGCCGGTCCTTTGTCAAGACCACGGC
CTTACACCGGAGCAAGTCGTGGCCATTGCATCCCACGACGGTGGCAAACAGGCTCTTGAGACGGTTCAGA
GACTTCTCCCAGTTCTCTGTCAAGCCCACGGGCTGACTCCCGATCAAGTTGTAGCGATTGCGTCGCATGA
CGGAGGGAAACAAGCATTGGAGACTGTCCAACGGCTCCTTCCCGTGTTGTGTCAAGCCCACGGTTTGACG
CCTGCACAAGTGGTCGCCATCGCCTCCAATATTGGCGGTAAGCAGGCGCTGGAAACAGTACAGCGCCTGC
TGCCTGTACTGTGCCAGGATCATGGACTGA
