>Addgene plasmid #36750 | TAL2324 | addgene partial sequence | sequence record 48018 | CMV-F 5'-CGCAAATGGGCGGTAGGCGTG-3'
ACTAGAGAACCCACTGCTTACTGGCTTATCGAAATTAATACGACTCACTATAGGGAGACCCAAGCTGGCT
AGCACCATGGACTACAAAGACCATGACGGTGATTATAAAGATCATGACATCGATTACAAGGATGACGATG
ACAAGATGGCCCCCAAGAAGAAGAGGAAGGTGGGCATTCACCGCGGGGTACCTATGGTGGACTTGAGGAC
ACTCGGTTATTCGCAACAGCAACAGGAGAAAATCAAGCCTAAGGTCAGGAGCACCGTCGCGCAACACCAC
GAGGCGCTTGTGGGGCATGGCTTCACTCATGCGCATATTGTCGCGCTTTCACAGCACCCTGCGGCGCTTG
GGACGGTGGCTGTCAAATACCAAGATATGATTGCGGCCCTGCCCGAAGCCACGCACGAGGCAATTGTAGG
GGTCGGTAAACAGTGGTCGGGAGCGCGAGCACTTGAGGCGCTGCTGACTGTGGCGGGTGAGCTTAGGGGG
CCTCCGCTCCAGCTCGACACCGGGCAGCTGCTGAAGATCGCGAAGAGAGGGGGAGTAACAGCGGTAGAGG
CAGTGCACGCCTGGCGCAATGCGCTCACCGGGGCCCCCTTGAACCTGACCCCAGACCAGGTAGTCGCAAT
CGCGTCGAACATTGGGGGAAAGCAAGCCCTGGAAACCGTGCAAAGGTTGTTGCCGGTCCTTTGTCAAGAC
CACGGCCTTACACCGGAGCAAGTCGTGGCCATTGCAAATAATAACGGTGGCAAACAGGCTCTTGAGACGG
TTCAGAGACTTCTCCCAGTTCTCTGTCAAGCCCACGGGCTGACTCCCGATCAAGTTGTAGCGATTGCGAA
TAACAATGGAAGG
