[The description below was written by a language model from this plasmid's Addgene catalogue record.]
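Description:
TAL2324 is a mammalian expression plasmid encoding the left monomer of a TALEN pair directed against the human MAP2K4 gene (also known as MKK4, MEK4 or JNKK1). It is built on the JDS74 backbone, a TALEN receiving vector of about 6.4 kb, into which an approximately 1.6 kb array of TAL effector repeats was inserted through BsmBI sites that were destroyed during cloning. The repeat array was generated by the FLASH assembly method, a high-throughput approach for building custom TALE repeat arrays. The plasmid is maintained in E. coli at high copy number under ampicillin selection. The record does not name the origin of replication, and no feature table is available to confirm the individual elements.

The backbone supplies the flanking parts that turn the repeat array into a functional nuclease: an N-terminal 3X FLAG tag for detection and a C-terminal wild-type FokI cleavage domain. Expression in mammalian cells is driven by the CMV promoter. The vector type also indicates a T7 promoter, which allows in vitro transcription of TALEN mRNA for delivery as RNA. The use of a BGH reverse sequencing primer suggests a BGH polyadenylation region downstream of the coding sequence.

Because FokI cuts only as a dimer, this left monomer is meant to be co-delivered with a matching right-hand TALEN that binds the opposite strand nearby. Together they introduce a double-strand break at the MAP2K4 locus. Such breaks are typically exploited for gene disruption through error-prone repair or for targeted sequence changes through homology-directed repair. The depositor recommends a diagnostic restriction digest to verify the plasmid before use.
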