Addgene plasmid #36750: TAL2324
Depositing lab: Keith Joung. Depositing organization: Massachusetts General Hospital. Publication: FLASH assembly of TALENs for high-throughput genome editing. Reyon D, Tsai SQ, Khayter C, Foden JA, Sander JD, Joung JK. Nat Biotechnol. 2012 Apr 8. doi: 10.1038/nbt.2170. PubMed 22484455.
Backbone
  Vector backbone: JDS74
  Backbone manufacturer: Joung lab (Addgene Plasmid # 32288)
  Backbone size w/o insert (bp): 6447
  Vector type: Mammalian, T7 for in vitro mRNA synthesis
Growth in bacteria
  Bacterial resistance: Ampicillin, 100 μg/mL
  Growth temperature: 37°C
  Growth strain: XL1 Blue
  Copy number: High Copy
Gene/Insert
  Gene/Insert name: MAP2K4-TALEN_Left (alt name: MAP2K4)
  Species: H. sapiens (human)
  Insert size (bp): 1640
  Entrez Gene: Map2k4 (a.k.a. JNKK1, MAPKK 4, MEK4, MKK4, PRKMK4, Sek1, Serk1)
  Promoter: CMV
  Tag / fusion protein: 3X Flag (N terminal on backbone); WT FOKI (C terminal on backbone)
  Cloning method: Restriction Enzyme; 5′ cloning site BsmBI (destroyed during cloning); 3′ cloning site BsmBI (destroyed during cloning)
  Sequencing primers: 5′ CMV-F; 3′ BGH-rev
Terms and licenses: Academic/Nonprofit Terms; Industry Terms: Not Available to Industry
Depositor comments: Target binding site: TAGGGTCCCCGGCGCCAG It is strongly recommended that users perform a diagnostic digest to verify this plasmid prior to use. For example, a double digest of the plasmid with BamHI and KpnI should result in two bands at 2.2kb and 5.9kb.
How to cite: TAL2324 was a gift from Keith Joung (Addgene plasmid # 36750 ; http://n2t.net/addgene:36750 ; RRID:Addgene_36750)
